>Addgene plasmid #158380 | MAC-SARS-CoV-2 Orf10 | addgene full sequence | sequence record 309533 | Addgene NGS Result
GTATTGGGCGCTCTTCCGCTTCCTCGCTCACTGACTCGCTGCGCTCGGTCGTTCGGCTGCGGCGAGCGGT
ATCAGCTCACTCAAAGGCGGTAATACGGTTATCCACAGAATCAGGGGATAACGCAGGAAAGAACATGTGA
GCAAAAGGCCAGCAAAAGGCCAGGAACCGTAAAAAGGCCGCGTTGCTGGCGTTTTTCCATAGGCTCCGCC
CCCCTGACGAGCATCACAAAAATCGACGCTCAAGTCAGAGGTGGCGAAACCCGACAGGACTATAAAGATA
CCAGGCGTTTCCCCCTGGAAGCTCCCTCGTGCGCTCTCCTGTTCCGACCCTGCCGCTTACCGGATACCTG
TCCGCCTTTCTCCCTTCGGGAAGCGTGGCGCTTTCTCATAGCTCACGCTGTAGGTATCTCAGTTCGGTGT
AGGTCGTTCGCTCCAAGCTGGGCTGTGTGCACGAACCCCCCGTTCAGCCCGACCGCTGCGCCTTATCCGG
TAACTATCGTCTTGAGTCCAACCCGGTAAGACACGACTTATCGCCACTGGCAGCAGCCACTGGTAACAGG
ATTAGCAGAGCGAGGTATGTAGGCGGTGCTACAGAGTTCTTGAAGTGGTGGCCTAACTACGGCTACACTA
GAAGAACAGTATTTGGTATCTGCGCTCTGCTGAAGCCAGTTACCTTCGGAAAAAGAGTTGGTAGCTCTTG
ATCCGGCAAACAAACCACCGCTGGTAGCGGTGGTTTTTTTGTTTGCAAGCAGCAGATTACGCGCAGAAAA
AAAGGATCTCAAGAAGATCCTTTGATCTTTTCTACGGGGTCTGACGCTCAGTGGAACGAAAACTCACGTT
AAGGGATTTTGGTCATGAGATTATCAAAAAGGATCTTCACCTAGATCCTTTTAAATTAAAAATGAAGTTT
TAAATCAATCTAAAGTATATATGAGTAAACTTGGTCTGACAGTTACCAATGCTTAATCAGTGAGGCACCT
ATCTCAGCGATCTGTCTATTTCGTTCATCCATAGTTGCCTGACTCCCCGTCGTGTAGATAACTACGATAC
GGGAGGGCTTACCATCTGGCCCCAGTGCTGCAATGATACCGCGAGACCCACGCTCACCGGCTCCAGATTT
ATCAGCAATAAACCAGCCAGCCGGAAGGGCCGAGCGCAGAAGTGGTCCTGCAACTTTATCCGCCTCCATC
CAGTCTATTAATTGTTGCCGGGAAGCTAGAGTAAGTAGTTCGCCAGTTAATAGTTTGCGCAACGTTGTTG
CCATTGCTACAGGCATCGTGGTGTCACGCTCGTCGTTTGGTATGGCTTCATTCAGCTCCGGTTCCCAACG
ATCAAGGCGAGTTACATGATCCCCCATGTTGTGCAAAAAAGCGGTTAGCTCCTTCGGTCCTCCGATCGTT
GTCAGAAGTAAGTTGGCCGCAGTGTTATCACTCATGGTTATGGCAGCACTGCATAATTCTCTTACTGTCA
TGCCATCCGTAAGATGCTTTTCTGTGACTGGTGAGTACTCAACCAAGTCATTCTGAGAATAGTGTATGCG
GCGACCGAGTTGCTCTTGCCCGGCGTCAATACGGGATAATACCGCGCCACATAGCAGAACTTTAAAAGTG
CTCATCATTGGAAAACGTTCTTCGGGGCGAAAACTCTCAAGGATCTTACCGCTGTTGAGATCCAGTTCGA
TGTAACCCACTCGTGCACCCAACTGATCTTCAGCATCTTTTACTTTCACCAGCGTTTCTGGGTGAGCAAA
AACAGGAAGGCAAAATGCCGCAAAAAAGGGAATAAGGGCGACACGGAAATGTTGAATACTCATACTCTTC
CTTTTTCAATATTATTGAAGCATTTATCAGGGTTATTGTCTCATGAGCGGATACATATTTGAATGTATTT
AGAAAAATAAACAAATAGGGGTTCCGCGCACATTTCCCCGAAAAGTGCCACCTGACGTCGACGGATCGGG
AGATCTCCCGATCCCCTATGGTGCACTCTCAGTACAATCTGCTCTGATGCCGCATAGTTAAGCCAGTATC
TGCTCCCTGCTTGTGTGTTGGAGGTCGCTGAGTAGTGCGCGAGCAAAATTTAAGCTACAACAAGGCAAGG
CTTGACCGACAATTGCATGAAGAATCTGCTTAGGGTTAGGCGTTTTGCGCTGCTTCGCGATGTACGGGCC
AGATATACGCGTTGACATTGATTATTGACTAGTTATTAATAGTAATCAATTACGGGGTCATTAGTTCATA
GCCCATATATGGAGTTCCGCGTTACATAACTTACGGTAAATGGCCCGCCTGGCTGACCGCCCAACGACCC
CCGCCCATTGACGTCAATAATGACGTATGTTCCCATAGTAACGCCAATAGGGACTTTCCATTGACGTCAA
TGGGTGGAGTATTTACGGTAAACTGCCCACTTGGCAGTACATCAAGTGTATCATATGCCAAGTACGCCCC
CTATTGACGTCAATGACGGTAAATGGCCCGCCTGGCATTATGCCCAGTACATGACCTTATGGGACTTTCC
TACTTGGCAGTACATCTACGTATTAGTCATCGCTATTACCATGGTGATGCGGTTTTGGCAGTACATCAAT
GGGCGTGGATAGCGGTTTGACTCACGGGGATTTCCAAGTCTCCACCCCATTGACGTCAATGGGAGTTTGT
TTTGGCACCAAAATCAACGGGACTTTCCAAAATGTCGTAACAACTCCGCCCCATTGACGCAAATGGGCGG
TAGGCGTGTACGGTGGGAGGTCTATATAAGCAGAGCTCTCCCTATCAGTGATAGAGATCTCCCTATCAGT
GATAGAGATCGTCGACGAGCTCGTTTAGTGAACCGTCAGATCGCCTGGAGACGCCATCCACGCTGTTTTG
ACCTCCATAGAAGACACCGGGACCGATCCAGCCTCCGGACTCTAGCGTTTAAACTTAAGCTTGGTACCGA
GCTCGGATCCACTAGTCCAGTGTGGTGGAATTCTGCAGATATCAACAAGTTTGTACAAAAAAGCAGGCTC
CACCATGGGCTACATCAATGTCTTCGCCTTTCCTTTCACCATCTATTCTCTCTTGTTGTGTCGCATGAAC
TCTAGGAATTACATAGCTCAGGTCGATGTTGTAAACTTCAATCTCACAGACCCAGCTTTCTTGTACAAAG
TGGTTGATATCAAGGCCGCCGACATCACCAGCCTGTACAAGAAAGTGGGGTGGAGCCATCCCCAGTTCGA
GAAGGGCGGAGGATCTGGCGGCGGAAGCGGCGGAGGAAGCTGGTCCCACCCTCAGTTTGAGAAAGGCACC
GAGCTGGGCAGCACCATGGCCAGCTACCCCTACGACGTGCCCGACTACGCCAAGGACAACACCGTGCCCC
TGAAGCTGATCGCCCTGCTGGCCAACGGCGAGTTCCACTCTGGCGAGCAGCTGGGCGAGACACTGGGCAT
GAGCAGAGCCGCCATCAACAAGCACATCCAGACCCTGCGGGACTGGGGCGTGGACGTGTTCACAGTGCCC
GGCAAGGGCTACAGCCTGCCCGAGCCCATCCAGCTGCTGAACGCCAAGCAGATCCTGGGCCAGCTGGATG
GCGGATCTGTGGCCGTGCTGCCCGTGATCGACAGCACCAACCAGTATCTGCTCGACCGGATCGGCGAGCT
GAAGTCCGGCGACGCCTGTATCGCCGAGTACCAGCAGGCCGGCAGAGGCGGCAGGGGCAGAAAGTGGTTC
AGCCCCTTCGGCGCCAACCTGTACCTGAGCATGTTCTGGAGACTGGAACAGGGCCCAGCCGCCGCTATTG
GCCTGAGCCTGGTCATCGGCATCGTGATGGCCGAGGTGCTGCGGAAGCTGGGCGCCGACAAAGTGCGCGT
GAAGTGGCCCAACGACCTGTATCTGCAGGACCGGAAGCTGGCCGGCATCCTGGTGGAACTGACCGGCAAA
ACAGGCGACGCCGCCCAGATCGTGATCGGCGCTGGCATCAACATGGCCATGCGGCGGGTGGAAGAGAGCG
TGGTCAACCAGGGCTGGATCACCCTGCAGGAAGCCGGCATCAACCTGGACCGGAACACCCTGGCCGCCAT
GCTGATCAGAGAGCTGAGAGCCGCCCTGGAACTGTTCGAGCAGGAAGGCCTGGCCCCCTACCTGAGCAGA
TGGGAGAAGCTGGACAACTTCATCAACCGGCCCGTGAAACTGATCATCGGCGACAAAGAGATCTTCGGCA
TCAGCCGGGGCATCGACAAGCAGGGGGCCCTGCTCCTGGAACAGGACGGCATCATCAAGCCCTGGATGGG
CGGCGAGATCAGCCTGCGGAGCGCCGAGAAGTGATGACTCGAGTCTAGAGGGCCCGTTTAAACCCGCTGA
TCAGCCTCGACTGTGCCTTCTAGTTGCCAGCCATCTGTTGTTTGCCCCTCCCCCGTGCCTTCCTTGACCC
TGGAAGGTGCCACTCCCACTGTCCTTTCCTAATAAAATGAGGAAATTGCATCGCATTGTCTGAGTAGGTG
TCATTCTATTCTGGGGGGTGGGGTGGGGCAGGACAGCAAGGGGGAGGATTGGGAAGACAATAGCAGGCAT
GCTGGGGATGCGGTGGGCTCTATGGCTTCTGAGGCGGAAAGAACCAGCTGGGGCTCTAGGGGGTATCCCC
[124 nt withheld, positions 4621-4744]
C
[91 nt withheld, positions 4746-4836]
AGGGTGATGGTTCACGTACCTAGAAGTTCCTATTCCGAAGTTCCTATTCTCTAGAAAGTATAGGAACTTC
CTTGGCCAAAAAGCCTGAACTCACCGCGACGTCTGTCGAGAAGTTTCTGATCGAAAAGTTCGACAGCGTC
TCCGACCTGATGCAGCTCTCGGAGGGCGAAGAATCTCGTGCTTTCAGCTTCGATGTAGGAGGGCGTGGAT
ATGTCCTGCGGGTAAATAGCTGCGCCGATGGTTTCTACAAAGATCGTTATGTTTATCGGCACTTTGCATC
GGCCGCGCTCCCGATTCCGGAAGTGCTTGACATTGGGGAATTCAGCGAGAGCCTGACCTATTGCATCTCC
CGCCGTGCACAGGGTGTCACGTTGCAAGACCTGCCTGAAACCGAACTGCCCGCTGTTCTGCAGCCGGTCG
CGGAGGCCATGGATGCGATCGCTGCGGCCGATCTTAGCCAGACGAGCGGGTTCGGCCCATTCGGACCGCA
AGGAATCGGTCAATACACTACATGGCGTGATTTCATATGCGCGATTGCTGATCCCCATGTGTATCACTGG
CAAACTGTGATGGACGACACCGTCAGTGCGTCCGTCGCGCAGGCTCTCGATGAGCTGATGCTTTGGGCCG
AGGACTGCCCCGAAGTCCGGCACCTCGTGCACGCGGATTTCGGCTCCAACAATGTCCTGACGGACAATGG
CCGCATAACAGCGGTCATTGACTGGAGCGAGGCGATGTTCGGGGATTCCCAATACGAGGTCGCCAACATC
TTCTTCTGGAGGCCGTGGTTGGCTTGTATGGAGCAGCAGACGCGCTACTTCGAGCGGAGGCATCCGGAGC
TTGCAGGATCGCCGCGGCTCCGGGCGTATATGCTCCGCATTGGTCTTGACCAACTCTATCAGAGCTTGGT
TGACGGCAATTTCGATGATGCAGCTTGGGCGCAGGGTCGATGCGACGCAATCGTCCGATCCGGAGCCGGG
ACTGTCGGGCGTACACAAATCGCCCGCAGAAGCGCGGCCGTCTGGACCGATGGCTGTGTAGAAGTACTCG
CCGATAGTGGAAACCGACGCCCCAGCACTCGTCCGAGGGCAAAGGAATAGCACGTACTACGAGATTTCGA
TTCCACCGCCGCCTTCTATGAAAGGTTGGGCTTCGGAATCGTTTTCCGGGACGCCGGCTGGATGATCCTC
CAGCGCGGGGATCTCATGCTGGAGTTCTTCGCCCACCCCAACTTGTTTATTGCAGCTTATAATGGTTACA
AATAAAGCAATAGCATCACAAATTTCACAAATAAAGCATTTTTTTCACTGCATTCTAGTTGTGGTTTGTC
CAAACTCATCAATGTATCTTATCATGTCTGTATACCGTCGACCTCTAGCTAGAGCTTGGCGTAATCATGG
TCATAGCTGTTTCCTGTGTGAAATTGTTATCCGCTCACAATTCCACACAACATACGAGCCGGAAGCATAA
AGTGTAAAGCCTGGGGTGCCTAATGAGTGAGCTAACTCACATTAATTGCGTTGCGCTCACTGCCCGCTTT
CCAGTCGGGAAACCTGTCGTGCCAGCTGCATTAATGAATCGGCCAACGCGCGGGGAGAGGCGGTTTGC
Features (pLannotate 1.2.2; 23 found; start..end, strand, type, name):
    194..782     -  rep_origin     ori: high-copy-number ColE1/pMB1/pBR322/pUC origin of replication
    953..1813    -  CDS            AmpR: β-lactamase; bla; confers resistance to ampicillin, carbenicillin, and related antibiotics
   1814..1918    -  promoter       AmpR promoter: bla
   1977..2029    -  misc_feature   bom (fragment): basis of mobility region from pBR322
   2184..2563    +  enhancer       CMV enhancer: human cytomegalovirus immediate early enhancer
   2564..2767    +  promoter       CMV promoter: human cytomegalovirus (CMV) immediate early promoter
   2769..2788    +  promoter       PLtetO-1 promoter (fragment): modified phage lambda PL promoter with tet operator sites (Lutz and Bujard, 1997)
   2790..2809    +  promoter       PLtetO-1 promoter (fragment): modified phage lambda PL promoter with tet operator sites (Lutz and Bujard, 1997)
   2817..2850    +  promoter       TRE3GV promoter (fragment): 3rd-generation Tet-responsive promoter that can be activated by binding of Tet-On® 3G, optimized for retroviral and lentiviral vectors
   2985..3009    +  protein_bind   attB1: mutant version of attB; recombination site for the Gateway® BP reaction BP Clonase™
   3130..3154    -  protein_bind   attB2: mutant version of attB; recombination site for the Gateway® BP reaction BP Clonase™
   3342..4301    +  CDS            birA: BIRA_ECOLI - Also known as bioR, dhbB. Experimental evidence at protein level: Swiss-Prot protein existence level 1. Acts both as a biotin--[acetyl-CoA-carboxylase] ligase and a biotin-operon repressor. In the presence of ATP, BirA activates biotin to form the BirA-biotinyl-5'-adenylate (BirA-bio-5'-AMP or holoBirA) complex. HoloBirA can either transfer the biotinyl moiety to the biotin carboxyl carrier protein (BCCP) subunit of acetyl-CoA carboxylase, or bind to the biotin operator site and inhibit transcription of the operon. From Escherichia coli (strain K12).
   4351..4575    +  polyA_signal   bGH poly(A) signal: bovine growth hormone polyadenylation signal
   4579..4600    +  promoter       SV40 promoter (fragment): SV40 enhancer and early promoter
   4621..4854    +  rep_origin     f1 ori (fragment) (sequence partly withheld): f1 bacteriophage origin of replication; arrow indicates direction of (+) strand synthesis
   4859..4906    +  protein_bind   FRT: FLP-mediated recombination occurs in the 8-bp core sequence TCTAGAAA (Turan and Bode, 2011). FLP recombinase from the Saccharomyces cerevisiae 2μ plasmid
   4914..5936    +  CDS            HygR: aminoglycoside phosphotransferase from E. coli; aph(4)-Ia; confers resistance to hygromycin
   5946..6071    +  CDS            ble (fragment): BLE_KLEPN - Experimental evidence at protein level: Swiss-Prot protein existence level 1. Binding protein with a strong affinity to the bleomycin family of antibiotics. Binds to CL990; an antimitotic-antibiotic compound. From Klebsiella pneumoniae.
   6066..6187    +  polyA_signal   SV40 poly(A) signal: SV40 polyadenylation signal
   6260..6276    -  protein_bind   lac operator: The lac repressor binds to the lac operator to inhibit transcription in E. coli. This inhibition can be relieved by adding lactose or isopropyl-β-D-thiogalactopyranoside (IPTG). lac repressor encoded by lacI
   6284..6314    -  promoter       lac promoter: promoter for the E. coli lac operon
   6329..6350    -  protein_bind   CAP binding site: CAP binding activates transcription in the presence of cAMP. E. coli catabolite activator protein
   6363..11      -  CDS            lacI (fragment) (across the origin): lac repressor; lacI; The lac repressor binds to the lac operator to inhibit transcription in E. coli. This inhibition can be relieved by adding lactose or isopropyl-β-D-thiogalactopyranoside (IPTG).
