[The description below was written by a language model from this plasmid's Addgene catalogue record and pLannotate feature annotations shown in this document.]
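Description:
MAC-SARS-CoV-2 Orf10 is a mammalian expression plasmid of about 6.4 kb, built on the MAC-tag-C backbone, that expresses the SARS-CoV-2 accessory open reading frame Orf10 with a C-terminal MAC-tag. It is propagated in E. coli as a high-copy plasmid through a ColE1/pUC-type origin and selected with ampicillin via the β-lactamase gene. The viral ORF was introduced by Gateway cloning and sits between attB1 and attB2 recombination sites, a short interval consistent with the small size of Orf10.

Expression is driven by the CMV immediate-early enhancer and promoter. Short annotated fragments containing tet operator sequences lie directly downstream of the promoter, which suggests a tetracycline-regulatable CMV/TetO arrangement, although the catalogue fields do not state this explicitly. Downstream of attB2, the annotation detects an E. coli birA-derived coding sequence, the biotin ligase portion of the tag, followed by the bGH polyadenylation signal. The record does not annotate any other tag components. A biotin ligase fused to the bait allows proximity-dependent biotinylation of neighbouring proteins.

An FRT site sits immediately upstream of a hygromycin resistance coding sequence that has no complete promoter of its own and ends in an SV40 poly(A) signal. This layout is typical of FLP-mediated integration into a genomic FRT landing site, where the resistance gene becomes active only after correct recombination, so that isogenic stable cell lines can be selected. According to the associated publication title, the construct is intended for combined proximity labelling and affinity purification mass spectrometry, here to map host proteins that interact with Orf10.
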