Addgene plasmid #158380: MAC-SARS-CoV-2 Orf10
Purpose: MAC-tagged gene expression
Depositing lab: Markku Varjosalo. Depositing organization: University of Helsinki, Institute of Biotechnology. Publication: Combined proximity labeling and affinity purification-mass spectrometry workflow for mapping and visualizing protein interaction networks. Liu X, Salokas K, Weldatsadik RG, Gawriyski L, Varjosalo M. Nat Protoc. 2020 Aug 10. pii: 10.1038/s41596-020-0365-x. doi: 10.1038/s41596-020-0365-x. PubMed 32778839.
Backbone
  Vector backbone: MAC-tag-C (#108077)
  Vector type: Mammalian Expression
Growth in bacteria
  Bacterial resistance: Ampicillin, 100 μg/mL
  Growth temperature: 37°C
  Growth strain: DH5alpha
  Copy number: High Copy
Gene/Insert
  Gene/Insert name: SARS-CoV-2 Orf10
  Species: Other
  Entrez Gene: ORF10 (a.k.a. GU280_gp11)
  Tag / fusion protein: MAC-tag (C terminal on backbone)
  Cloning method: Gateway Cloning
Terms and licenses: Academic/Nonprofit Terms; Industry Terms
How to cite: MAC-SARS-CoV-2 Orf10 was a gift from Markku Varjosalo (Addgene plasmid # 158380 ; http://n2t.net/addgene:158380 ; RRID:Addgene_158380)
